Addgene plasmid #178916: BASIC_SEVA_19.10
Purpose: BASIC DNA assembly vector
Depositing lab: Paul Freemont. Depositing organization: Imperial College London. Publication: basicsynbio and the BASIC SEVA collection: software and vectors for an established DNA assembly method. Haines MC, Carling B, Marshall J, Shenshin VA, Baldwin GS, Freemont P, Storch M. Synth Biol (Oxf). 2022 Oct 11;7(1):ysac023. doi: 10.1093/synbio/ysac023. eCollection 2022. PubMed 36381610.
Backbone
  Vector backbone: BASIC_SEVA_19.10
  Backbone size w/o insert (bp): 2766
  Vector type: Synthetic Biology
Growth in bacteria
  Bacterial resistance: Ampicillin, 100 μg/mL
  Growth temperature: 37°C
  Growth strain: DH5alpha
  Copy number: Low Copy
Gene/Insert
  Gene/Insert name: mScarlet counter-selection cassette
  Species: Synthetic
  Insert size (bp): 878
  Cloning method: Unknown
  Sequencing primers: 5′ ggcggcggatttgtcctac; 3′ ggtgagaatccaggggtcc
Depositor comments: Cloning method: BASIC DNA assembly . Please visit https://www.biorxiv.org/content/10.1101/2022.01.06.446575v2 for bioRxiv preprint.
How to cite: BASIC_SEVA_19.10 was a gift from Paul Freemont (Addgene plasmid # 178916 ; http://n2t.net/addgene:178916 ; RRID:Addgene_178916)
