[The description below was written by a language model from this plasmid's Addgene catalogue record and pLannotate feature annotations shown in this document.]
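Description:
BASIC_SEVA_19.10 is a bacterial synthetic-biology vector from the BASIC SEVA collection, designed as a recipient backbone for BASIC DNA assembly. The sequenced plasmid is 3,644 nt, consistent with the recorded 2,766 bp backbone plus an 878 bp insert. It is propagated in E. coli (DH5alpha is listed) under ampicillin selection, provided by a TEM-type beta-lactamase gene (bla) driven by its own AmpR promoter and followed by the phage fd terminator. Replication depends on a ColE1/pMB1-family origin that is accompanied by the rop gene, whose product restrains plasmid copy number; this fits the catalogue's "low copy" designation even though the annotation tool labels the origin generically as high-copy. A pBR322-type bom (basis of mobility) region and a fragment of mbeC are also annotated next to the origin, apparently carried over from the pBR322/ColE1-derived replication module.

The payload is an mScarlet counter-selection cassette: a red fluorescent protein coding sequence downstream of a partial match to the constitutive J23119 promoter. The record does not spell out the mechanism. In a design of this kind, the cassette occupies the position replaced by the assembled parts, so colonies retaining the unmodified vector should be red and correctly assembled clones non-fluorescent, giving a simple visual screen. The lambda t0 and rrnB T1 terminators flank the cargo region, insulating it from transcription arising in the marker and origin modules. The BASIC linker or prefix/suffix sequences used for assembly are not annotated in the feature table, so their positions cannot be stated from this record.
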