Features (pLannotate 1.2.2; 11 found; start..end, strand, type, name):
     68..162     +  terminator     lambda t0 terminator: transcription terminator from phage lambda
    235..326     +  promoter       AmpR promoter: bla
    327..1184    +  CDS            bla: BLAT_ECOLX - Experimental evidence at protein level: Swiss-Prot protein existence level 1. TEM-type are the most prevalent beta-lactamases in enterobacteria; they hydrolyze the beta-lactam bond in susceptible beta-lactam antibiotics, thus conferring resistance to penicillins and cephalosporins. TEM-3 and TEM-4 are capable of hydrolyzing cefotaxime and ceftazidime. TEM-5 is capable of hydrolyzing ceftazidime. TEM-6 is capable of hydrolyzing ceftazidime and aztreonam. TEM-8/CAZ-2, TEM- 16/CAZ-7 and TEM-24/CAZ-6 are markedly active against ceftazidime. IRT- 4 shows resistance to beta-lactamase in
   1191..1230    +  terminator     fd terminator: central terminator from bacteriophage fd (Otsuka and Kunisawa, 1982)
   1330..1918    +  rep_origin     ori: high-copy-number ColE1/pMB1/pBR322/pUC origin of replication
   2104..2244    -  misc_feature   bom: basis of mobility region from pBR322
   2346..2537    -  CDS            rop: Rop protein, which maintains plasmids at low copy number; rop
   2578..2688    +  CDS            mbeC (fragment): MBEC_ECOLX - Experimental evidence at protein level: Swiss-Prot protein existence level 1. Required for efficient mobilization of ColE1 plasmid and is thus essential to promote the specific transfer of the plasmid during conjugation. Probably functions by inducing DNA bending, helping the MbeA relaxase to melt the DNA around the nic site and cleave the phosphodiester bond. Binds specifically double-stranded DNA (dsDNA) containing the ColE1 oriT but does not recognize the inverted repeat (IR). From Escherichia coli.
   2717..2803    -  terminator     rrnB T1 terminator: Escherichia coli rrnB; transcription terminator T1 from the E. coli rrnB gene
   2881..2909    +  promoter       J23119 promoter (fragment): bacterial promoter (Registry of Standard Biological Parts BBa J23119)
   2937..3632    +  CDS            mScarlet: mScarlet is a basic (constitutively fluorescent) red fluorescent protein published in 2016, derived from synthetic construct. It has moderate acid sensitivity.
>Addgene plasmid #178916 | BASIC_SEVA_19.10 | addgene full sequence | sequence record 353827 | Addgene NGS Result
GGCTCGGGTAAGAACTCGCACTTCGTGGAAACACTATTATCTGGTGGGTCTCTGTCCACTAGTCTTGGAC
TCCTGTTGATAGATCCAGTAATGACCTCAGAACTCCATCTGGATTTGTTCAGAACGCTCGGTTGCCGCCG
GGCGTTTTTTATTGGTGAGAATCCAGGGGTCCCCAATAATTACGATTTAAATTAGTAGCCCGCCTAATGA
GCGGGCTTTTTTTTAATTCCCCTATTTGTTTATTTTTCTAAATACATTCAAATATGTATCCGCTCATGAG
ACAATAACCCTGATAAATGCTTCAATAATATTGAAAAAGGAAGAGTATGAGCATTCAGCATTTTCGTGTG
GCGCTGATTCCGTTTTTTGCGGCGTTTTGCCTGCCGGTGTTTGCGCATCCGGAAACCCTGGTGAAAGTGA
AAGATGCGGAAGATCAACTGGGTGCGCGCGTGGGCTATATTGAACTGGATCTGAACAGCGGCAAAATTCT
GGAATCTTTTCGTCCGGAAGAACGTTTTCCGATGATGAGCACCTTTAAAGTGCTGCTGTGCGGTGCGGTT
CTGAGCCGTGTGGATGCGGGCCAGGAACAACTGGGCCGTCGTATTCATTATAGCCAGAACGATCTGGTGG
AATATAGCCCGGTGACCGAAAAACATCTGACCGATGGCATGACCGTGCGTGAACTGTGCAGCGCGGCGAT
TACCATGAGCGATAACACCGCGGCGAACCTGCTGCTGACGACCATTGGCGGTCCGAAAGAACTGACCGCG
TTTCTGCATAACATGGGCGATCATGTGACCCGTCTGGATCGTTGGGAACCGGAACTGAACGAAGCGATTC
CGAACGATGAACGTGATACCACCATGCCGGCAGCAATGGCGACCACCCTGCGTAAACTGCTGACGGGTGA
GCTGCTGACCCTGGCAAGCCGCCAGCAACTGATTGATTGGATGGAAGCGGATAAAGTGGCGGGTCCGCTG
CTGCGTAGCGCGCTGCCGGCTGGCTGGTTTATTGCGGATAAAAGCGGTGCGGGCGAACGTGGCAGCCGTG
GCATTATTGCGGCGCTGGGCCCGGATGGTAAACCGAGCCGTATTGTGGTGATTTATACCACCGGCAGCCA
GGCGACGATGGATGAACGTAACCGTCAGATTGCGGAAATTGGCGCGAGCCTGATTAAACATTGGTAAACC
GATACAATTAAAGGCTCCTTTTGGAGCCTTTTTTTTTGGACGACCCTTGTCGGCTCGGCCCACTTGTGTG
TCTCGTACAATTCTGAGGTCCACACAGATAGTGTCCGGCCGGCCCCGTAGAAAAGATCAAAGGATCTTCT
TGAGATCCTTTTTTTCTGCGCGTAATCTGCTGCTTGCAAACAAAAAAACCACCGCTACCAGCGGTGGTTT
GTTTGCCGGATCAAGAGCTACCAACTCTTTTTCCGAAGGTAACTGGCTTCAGCAGAGCGCAGATACCAAA
TACTGTCCTTCTAGTGTAGCCGTAGTTAGGCCACCACTTCAAGAACTCTGTAGCACCGCCTACATACCTC
GCTCTGCTAATCCTGTTACCAGTGGCTGCTGCCAGTGGCGATAAGTCGTGTCTTACCGGGTTGGACTCAA
GACGATAGTTACCGGATAAGGCGCAGCGGTCGGGCTGAACGGGGGGTTCGTGCACACAGCCCAGCTTGGA
GCGAACGACCTACACCGAACTGAGATACCTACAGCGTGAGCTATGAGAAAGCGCCACGCTTCCCGAAGGG
AGAAAGGCGGACAGGTATCCGGTAAGCGGCAGGGTCGGAACAGGAGAGCGCACGAGGGAGCTTCCAGGGG
GAAACGCCTGGTATCTTTATAGTCCTGTCGGGTTTCGCCACCTCTGACTTGAGCGTCGATTTTTGTGATG
CTCGTCAGGGGGGCGGAGCCTATGGAAAAACGCCAGCAACGCGGCCTTTTTACGGTTCCTGGCCTTTTGC
TGGCCTTTTGCTCACATGTTCTTTCCTGCGTTATCCCCTGATTCTGTGGATAACCGTATTACCGCCTTTG
AGTGAGCTGATACCGCTCGCCGCAGCCGAACGACCGAGCGCAGCGAGTCAGTGAGCGAGGAAGCGGAAGA
GCGCCTGATGCGGTATTTTCTCCTTACGCATCTGTGCGGTATTTCACACCGCATATGGTGCACTCTCAGT
ACAATCTGCTCTGATGCCGCATAGTTAAGCCAGTATACACTCCGCTATCGCTACGTGACTGGGTCATGGC
TGCGCCCCGACACCCGCCAACACCCGCTGACGCGCCCTGACGGGCTTGTCTGCTCCCGGCATCCGCTTAC
AGACAAGCTGTGACCGTCTCCGGGAGCTGCATGTGTCAGAGGTTTTCACCGTCATCACCGAAACGCGCGA
GGCAGCTGCGGTAAAGCTCATCAGCGTGGTCGTGCAGCGATTCACAGATGTCTGCCTGTTCATCCGCGTC
CAGCTCGTTGAGTTTCTCCAGAAGCGTTAATGTCTGGCTTCTGATAAAGCGGGCCATGTTAAGGGCGGTT
TTTTCCTGTTTGGTCACTGATGCCTCCGTGTAAGGGGGATTTCTGTTCATGGGGGTAATGATACCGATGA
AACGAGAGAGGATGCTCACGATACGGGTTACTGATGATGAACATGCCCGGTTACTGGAACGTTGTGAGGG
TAAACAACTGGCGGTATGGATGCGGCGGGGGCGCGCCCAGCTGTCTAGGGCGGCGGATTTGTCCTACTCA
GGAGAGCGTTCACCGACAAACAACAGATAAAACGAAAGGCCCAGTCTTTCGACTGAGCCTTTCGTTTTAT
TTGATGCCTTTAATTAAGGCTCGGGAGACCTATCGGTAATAACAGTCCAATCTGGTGTAACTTCGGAATC
GTCCTTTACGGCTAGCTCAGTCCTAGGTATAGTGCTAGCTACTAGTGAAAGAGGAGAAATACTAGTATGG
TTAGCAAAGGCGAGGCGGTTATCAAGGAGTTTATGCGTTTTAAGGTTCACATGGAGGGTAGCATGAATGG
TCACGAGTTCGAGATCGAGGGTGAAGGCGAGGGTCGTCCGTACGAAGGCACCCAGACCGCGAAGCTGAAA
GTGACCAAGGGTGGCCCGCTGCCGTTCAGCTGGGACATCCTGAGCCCGCAGTTCATGTATGGCAGCCGTG
CGTTTACCAAACACCCGGCGGACATTCCGGATTACTATAAGCAAAGCTTCCCGGAAGGTTTTAAATGGGA
GCGTGTTATGAACTTCGAAGATGGTGGCGCGGTGACCGTTACCCAGGACACCAGCCTGGAGGATGGCACC
CTGATTTACAAGGTGAAACTGCGTGGCACCAACTTTCCGCCGGATGGTCCGGTTATGCAGAAGAAAACGA
TGGGTTGGGAAGCGAGCACCGAGCGTCTGTATCCGGAAGATGGCGTGCTGAAGGGTGATATCAAAATGGC
GCTGCGTCTGAAGGACGGTGGCCGTTACCTGGCGGATTTTAAGACCACCTATAAAGCGAAGAAACCGGTG
CAAATGCCGGGTGCGTACAACGTTGACCGTAAACTGGATATTACCAGCCACAACGAGGATTATACCGTGG
TTGAGCAATATGAGCGTAGCGAGGGTCGCCACAGCACCGGCGGCATGGACGAACTGTATAAGGGATCCTA
ATAA
